Addgene plasmid #128486: pAAV-CAG-FLEx-iSeroSnFR
Purpose: Fluorescent reporter for serotonin (conditional + membrane localization tag)
Depositing lab: Lin Tian. Depositing organization: University of California, Davis. Publication: Directed Evolution of a Selective and Sensitive Serotonin Sensor via Machine Learning. Unger EK, Keller JP, Altermatt M, Liang R, Matsui A, Dong C, Hon OJ, Yao Z, Sun J, Banala S, Flanigan ME, Jaffe DA, Hartanto S, Carlen J, Mizuno GO, Borden PM, Shivange AV, Cameron LP, Sinning S, Underhill SM, Olson DE, Amara SG, Temple Lang D, Rudnick G, Marvin JS, Lavis LD, Lester HA, Alvarez VA, Fisher AJ, Prescher JA, Kash TL, Yarov-Yarovoy V, Gradinaru V, Looger LL, Tian L. Cell. 2020 Dec 12. pii: S0092-8674(20)31612-3. doi: 10.1016/j.cell.2020.11.040. PubMed 33333022.
Backbone
  Vector backbone: pAAV
  Backbone manufacturer: Addgene
  Backbone size w/o insert (bp): 5050
  Total vector size (bp): 6907
  Vector type: Mammalian Expression, AAV
Growth in bacteria
  Bacterial resistance: Ampicillin, 100 μg/mL
  Growth temperature: 30°C
  Growth strain: NEB Stable
  Copy number: Unknown
Gene/Insert
  Gene/Insert name: iSeroSnFR
  Insert size (bp): 1850
  Promoter: CAG
  Tag / fusion protein: Ig-kappa leader (N terminal on insert); Myc (C terminal on insert); PDGFR (C terminal on insert); cpsfGFP
  Cloning method: Restriction Enzyme; 5′ cloning site SacI (not destroyed); 3′ cloning site SpeI (not destroyed)
  Sequencing primers: 5′ pCAG-F - ggttcggcttctggcgtgtgacc; 3′ pCAG-C - ccaggatttatacaaggagg
Terms and licenses: Academic/Nonprofit Terms; Industry Terms: Not Available to Industry
How to cite: pAAV-CAG-FLEx-iSeroSnFR was a gift from Lin Tian (Addgene plasmid # 128486 ; http://n2t.net/addgene:128486 ; RRID:Addgene_128486) For viral preps, please replace (Addgene plasmid # 128486) in the above sentence with: (Addgene viral prep # 128486-AAV9)
