[The description below was written by a language model from this plasmid's Addgene catalogue record and pLannotate feature annotations shown in this document.]
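Description:
pAAV-CAG-FLEx-iSeroSnFR is an adeno-associated virus transfer plasmid for Cre-dependent mammalian expression of iSeroSnFR, a genetically encoded fluorescent sensor for serotonin. The backbone is a roughly 6.9 kb pAAV vector in which two AAV2 inverted terminal repeats flank the expression cassette, allowing the intervening DNA to be packaged into recombinant AAV particles. In bacteria it is maintained through a high-copy ColE1/pUC-type origin and selected with ampicillin via the β-lactamase gene. An f1 phage origin is also present, and the small lacZα and lacI fragments annotated next to the ITRs appear to be backbone remnants.

Expression is driven by the CAG promoter, annotated here as a CMV enhancer fragment, the chicken β-actin promoter and chimeric β-actin/β-globin intron sequence. Downstream, the sensor coding sequence sits in the antisense orientation between two pairs of incompatible recombination sites, lox2272 and loxP, arranged head to head in the FLEx configuration. Without Cre, the open reading frame is inverted and cannot be translated. Cre recombination flips the cassette into the sense orientation and then excises one site of each pair, locking it in place, so that only Cre-expressing cells make the sensor.

The insert carries an N-terminal Igκ leader to route the protein into the secretory pathway, a circularly permuted superfolder GFP reporter (picked up by the annotation as a GFP-family CDS), a C-terminal Myc tag listed in the record, and the PDGFRβ transmembrane domain that anchors the sensor on the cell surface. A WPRE and an SV40 polyadenylation signal follow the cassette to enhance transcript stability and processing. The construct is intended for cell-type-specific imaging of serotonin signals.
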