Features (pLannotate 1.2.2; 24 found; start..end, strand, type, name):
      1..249     +  enhancer       CMV enhancer (fragment): human cytomegalovirus immediate early enhancer
    251..528     +  promoter       chicken β-actin promoter: No description available
    529..664     +  intron         hybrid intron (fragment): hybrid between chicken β-actin (CBA) and minute virus of mice (MMV) introns (Gray et al., 2011)
    753..883     +  intron         chimeric intron (fragment): chimera between introns from chicken β-actin and rabbit β-globin
    881..946     +  CDS            HBB (fragment): HBB_LEPEU - Experimental evidence at protein level: Swiss-Prot protein existence level 1. Involved in oxygen transport from the lung to the various peripheral tissues. From Lepus europaeus (European hare).
    945..978     -  protein_bind   lox2272: Cre-mediated recombination occurs in the 8-bp core sequence (GGATACTT). lox2272 sites are compatible with each other, but incompatible with loxP or loxN sites (Lee and Saito, 1988). Cre recombinase
   1041..1074    -  protein_bind   loxP: Cre-mediated recombination occurs in the 8-bp core sequence (GCATACAT). Cre recombinase
   1121..1267    -  CDS            PDGFRβ TM domain: transmembrane domain from platelet derived growth factor receptor beta
   1919..2638    -  CDS            cEGFP: cEGFP is a basic (constitutively fluorescent) green fluorescent protein published in 2008, derived from Aequorea victoria.
   2882..2944    -  sig_peptide    Igκ leader: leader sequence from mouse immunoglobulin κ light chain
   2979..3012    +  protein_bind   lox2272: Cre-mediated recombination occurs in the 8-bp core sequence (GGATACTT). lox2272 sites are compatible with each other, but incompatible with loxP or loxN sites (Lee and Saito, 1988). Cre recombinase
   3083..3116    +  protein_bind   loxP: Cre-mediated recombination occurs in the 8-bp core sequence (GCATACAT). Cre recombinase
   3134..3158    +  misc_feature   MCS (fragment): pBluescript multiple cloning site
   3158..3746    +  misc_feature   WPRE: woodchuck hepatitis virus posttranscriptional regulatory element
   3789..3910    -  polyA_signal   SV40 poly(A) signal: SV40 polyadenylation signal
   3933..4001    -  CDS            large T antigen (fragment): large T antigen from SV40 (simian virus 40)
   4072..4205    +  repeat_region  AAV2 ITR: inverted terminal repeat of adeno-associated virus serotype 2 inverted
   4199..4255    -  CDS            lacI (fragment): lac repressor; lacI; The lac repressor binds to the lac operator to inhibit transcription in E. coli. This inhibition can be relieved by adding lactose or isopropyl-β-D-thiogalactopyranoside (IPTG).
   4438..5026    -  rep_origin     ori: high-copy-number ColE1/pMB1/pBR322/pUC origin of replication
   5197..6057    -  CDS            AmpR: β-lactamase; bla; confers resistance to ampicillin, carbenicillin, and related antibiotics
   6058..6162    -  promoter       AmpR promoter: bla
   6215..6643    -  rep_origin     f1 ori (sequence partly withheld): f1 bacteriophage origin of replication; arrow indicates direction of (+) strand synthesis
   6648..6717    -  CDS            lacZα (fragment): LacZα fragment of β-galactosidase; lacZ fragment
   6712..6844    -  repeat_region  AAV2 ITR (fragment): inverted terminal repeat of adeno-associated virus serotype 2 inverted
>Addgene plasmid #128486 | pAAV-CAG-FLEx-iSeroSnFR | addgene full sequence | sequence record 260416 | Addgene NGS Result
CCATTGACGTCAATAATGACGTATGTTCCCATAGTAACGCCAATAGGGACTTTCCATTGACGTCAATGGG
TGGAGTATTTACGGTAAACTGCCCACTTGGCAGTACATCAAGTGTATCATATGCCAAGTACGCCCCCTAT
TGACGTCAATGACGGTAAATGGCCCGCCTGGCATTATGCCCAGTACATGACCTTATGGGACTTTCCTACT
TGGCAGTACATCTACGTATTAGTCATCGCTATTACCATGGTCGAGGTGAGCCCCACGTTCTGCTTCACTC
TCCCCATCTCCCCCCCCTCCCCACCCCCAATTTTGTATTTATTTATTTTTTAATTATTTTGTGCAGCGAT
GGGGGCGGGGGGGGGGGGGGGGCGCGCGCCGGGGGGGGGGGGGGGGGGSGGGGGGSGGGGSGGGGCGAGG
CGGAGAGGTGCGGCGGCAGCCAATCAGAGCGGCGCGCTCCGAAAGTTTCCTTTTATGGCGAGGCGGCGGC
GGCGGCGGCCCTATAAAAAGCGAAGCGCGCGGCGGGCGGGAGTCGCTGCGCGCTGCCTTCGCCCCGTGCC
CCGCTCCGCCGCCGCCTCGCGCCGCCCGCCCCGGCTCTGACTGACCGCGTTACTCCCACAGGTGAGCGGG
CGGGACGGCCCTTCTCCTCCGGGCTGTAATTAGCGCTTGGTTTAATGACGGCTTGTTTCTTTTCTGTGGC
TGCGTGAAAGCCTTGAGGGGCTCCGGGAGGGCCCTTTGTGCGGGGGGAGCGGCTCGGGGCTGTCCGCGGG
GGGACGGCTGCCTTCGGGGGGGACGGGGCAGGGCGGGGTTCGGCTTCTGGCGTGTGACCGGCGGCTCTAG
AGCCTCTGCTAACCATGTTCATGCCTTCTTCTTTTTCCTACAGCTCCTGGGCAACGTGCTGGTTATTGTG
CTGTCTCATCATTTTGGCAAAGAATTGGATCCCCATAACTTCGTATAAAGTATCCTATACGAAGTTATAT
CAAAATAGGAAGACCAATGCTTCACCATCGACCCGAATTGCCAAGCATCACCATCGACCCATAACTTCGT
ATAATGTATGCTATACGAAGTTATACTAGGGATCCCCTTACTTGTACAGAGCTCGGCGCGCCTCGAGCTA
ACGTGGCTTCTTCTGCCAAAGCATGATGAGGATGATAAGGGAGATGATGGTGAGCACCACCAGGGCCAGG
ATGGCTGAGATCACCACCACCTTAAAGGGCAAGGAGTGTGGCACCACGATGACCTCCTGCGTGTCCTGGC
CCACAGCATTCAGATCCTCTTCTGAGATGAGTTTTTGTTCGTCGACCTGCAGAATTAAACCTTTCTCTTT
CAAAAACTCCTTAGCTACTTTCGCTGGGTCCTGACCCTCACCGTCACGCTTGTAATTCAGTTTCTGCATT
TCTTCCAGTGAAATTTGATTCGCGAGTTTGTTCAGCACGTCCTTCAGTTCAGGATGCTTATCTAAGACAT
CCTGACGGATGATGGGGGCAGCATAATACGGCGGGAAGAACGCTTTATCATCCTCCAGAATTTTTAATTT
GTGGCTCACCAGCAAGCCATCAGTGGCAGTGGCATCAATTACCTGAACTTCGTTATTATCAATGGCGGTA
TACGGAATACCAGCGTCCATGCTTTTGGTGTGCTTGAATTTGAAATTGTACAGTTTTTGCAGGCCTGGGT
AACCATCGGGATTTTCTAAAAACATCATGTTTGCACCCAGAATCAGCTTATCCGAGATTTTCGCTAAGTC
ACTGAAGGTTTTAAGGTTATACTGTTTCGCCAGTTCGTCTTTAACCGCAAGCACATACGAAGCGTTGAAT
CCCAGTGGTTTGAGCCATACAATATTCCATTTACGTTTGTACTCCTTCTTCACGGTTTCGTATGCACCTT
CTGGATCAGTAGCACCGGGCGGCGGAAAGTTGTACTCCAGCTTGTGCCCCAGGATGTTGCCGTCCTCCTT
GAAGTCGATGCCCTTCAGCTCGATGCGGTTCACCAGGGTGTCGCCCTCGAACTTCACCTCGGCGCGGGTC
TTGTAGGTGCCGTCGTCCTTGAAGCTGATGGTGCGCTCCTGGACGTAGCCTTCGGGCATGGCGGACTTGA
AGAAGTCGTGCTGCTTCATGTGGTCGGGGTAGCGGCTGAAGCACTGCACGCCGTAGGTCAGGGTGGTCAC
GAGGGTGGGCCAGGGCACGGGCAGCTTGCCGGTGGTGCAGATGAACTTCAGGGTCAGCTTGCCGTTGGTG
GCATCGCCCTCGCCCTCGCCGCGCACGCTGAACTTGTGGCCGTTTACGCCGCCGTCCAGCTCGACCAGGA
TGGGCACCACCCCGGTGAACAGCTCCTCGCCCTTGCTCATGCTCCCTCCGGTACCGCCCTTGTACAGCTC
GTCCATGCCGAGAGTGATCCCGGCGGCGGTCACGAACTCCAGCAGGACCATGTGATCGCGCTTCTCGTTG
GGGTCTTTGCTCAGCACGGACTGGGTGCTCAGGTAGTGGTTGTCAGGCAGCAGCACAGGGCCGTCGCCGA
TGGGGGTGTTCTGCTGGTAGTGGTCGGCGAGCTGCACGCTGCCGTCCTCCACGTTGTAGCGGATCTTGAA
GTTCGCCTTGATGCCGTTCTTCTGCTTGTCGGCGATGATATAGACGTTCGGCTCCGGGTACCCCAGAATA
TCCACAAGACCATACCCAACGTACTCCAGGTAAATGTCAATACCATTATTCGCACCTCCGCGTTTAATGG
CTTCAAAGTTAACGTTAACCCCGCCAAGGTTCAGTTTGCGAACCACCTTAAGGTCTGTATGCGCCTCAAT
CATCTCTGCCAACATGTTTGCGACGATAATCTGTTCTGTATGGTTAATCGAGCCCACAACTACGGTGTCG
TTCGCAGATCTGTCACCAGTGGAACCTGGAACCCAGAGCAGCAGTACCCATAGCAGGAGTGTGTCTGTCT
CCATGGTGGCACTAGTGCTAGCGGTACCGAATTCTAGTATAACTTCGTATAGGATACTTTATACGAAGTT
ATCATTGGGATTCTTCCTATTTTGATCCAAGCATCACCATCGACCCTCTAGTCCAGATCTCACCATCGAC
CCATAACTTCGTATAGCATACATTATACGAAGTTATGTCCCTCGAAGAGGTTCGAATTCGATATCAAGCT
TATCGATAATCAACCTCTGGATTACAAAATTTGTGAAAGATTGACTGGTATTCTTAACTATGTTGCTCCT
TTTACGCTATGTGGATACGCTGCTTTAATGCCTTTGTATCATGCTATTGCTTCCCGTATGGCTTTCATTT
TCTCCTCCTTGTATAAATCCTGGTTGCTGTCTCTTTATGAGGAGTTGTGGCCCGTTGTCAGGCAACGTGG
CGTGGTGTGCACTGTGTTTGCTGACGCAACCCCCACTGGTTGGGGCATTGCCACCACCTGTCAGCTCCTT
TCCGGGACTTTCGCTTTCCCCCTCCCTATTGCCACGGCGGAACTCATCGCCGCCTGCCTTGCCCGCTGCT
GGACAGGGGCTCGGCTGTTGGGCACTGACAATTCCGTGGTGTTGTCGGGGAAATCATCGTCCTTTCCTTG
GCTGCTCGCCTGTGTTGCCACCTGGATTCTGCGCGGGACGTCCTTCTGCTACGTCCCTTCGGCCCTCAAT
CCAGCGGACCTTCCTTCCCGCGGCCTGCTGCCGGCTCTGCGGCCTCTTCCGCGTCTTCGCCTTCGCCCTC
AGACGAGTCGGATCTCCCTTTGGGCCGCCTCCCCGCATCGATACCGTCGACCCGGGCGGCCGCTTCGAGC
AGACATGATAAGATACATTGATGAGTTTGGACAAACCACAACTAGAATGCAGTGAAAAAAATGCTTTATT
TGTGAAATTTGTGATGCTATTGCTTTATTTGTAACCATTATAAGCTGCAATAAACAAGTTAACAACAACA
ATTGCATTCATTTTATGTTTCAGGTTCAGGGGGAGATGTGGGAGGTTTTTTAAAGCAAGTAAAACCTCTA
CAAATGTGGTAAAATCGATAAGGATCTTCCTAGAGCATGGCTACGTAGATAAGTAGCATGGCGGGTTAAT
CATTAACTACAAGGAACCCCTAGTGATGGAGTTGGCCACTCCCTCTCTGCGCGCTCGCTCGCTCACTGAG
GCCGGGCGACCAAAGGTCGCCCGACGCCCGGGCTTTGCCCGGGCGGCCTCAGTGAGCGAGCGAGCGCGCA
GCTGCATTAATGAATCGGCCAACGCGCGGGGAGAGGCGGTTTGCGTATTGGGCGCTCTTCCGCTTCCTCG
CTCACTGACTCGCTGCGCTCGGTCGTTCGGCTGCGGCGAGCGGTATCAGCTCACTCAAAGGCGGTAATAC
GGTTATCCACAGAATCAGGGGATAACGCAGGAAAGAACATGTGAGCAAAAGGCCAGCAAAAGGCCAGGAA
CCGTAAAAAGGCCGCGTTGCTGGCGTTTTTCCATAGGCTCCGCCCCCCTGACGAGCATCACAAAAATCGA
CGCTCAAGTCAGAGGTGGCGAAACCCGACAGGACTATAAAGATACCAGGCGTTTCCCCCTGGAAGCTCCC
TCGTGCGCTCTCCTGTTCCGACCCTGCCGCTTACCGGATACCTGTCCGCCTTTCTCCCTTCGGGAAGCGT
GGCGCTTTCTCATAGCTCACGCTGTAGGTATCTCAGTTCGGTGTAGGTCGTTCGCTCCAAGCTGGGCTGT
GTGCACGAACCCCCCGTTCAGCCCGACCGCTGCGCCTTATCCGGTAACTATCGTCTTGAGTCCAACCCGG
TAAGACACGACTTATCGCCACTGGCAGCAGCCACTGGTAACAGGATTAGCAGAGCGAGGTATGTAGGCGG
TGCTACAGAGTTCTTGAAGTGGTGGCCTAACTACGGCTACACTAGAAGAACAGTATTTGGTATCTGCGCT
CTGCTGAAGCCAGTTACCTTCGGAAAAAGAGTTGGTAGCTCTTGATCCGGCAAACAAACCACCGCTGGTA
GCGGTGGTTTTTTTGTTTGCAAGCAGCAGATTACGCGCAGAAAAAAAGGATCTCAAGAAGATCCTTTGAT
CTTTTCTACGGGGTCTGACGCTCAGTGGAACGAAAACTCACGTTAAGGGATTTTGGTCATGAGATTATCA
AAAAGGATCTTCACCTAGATCCTTTTAAATTAAAAATGAAGTTTTAAATCAATCTAAAGTATATATGAGT
AAACTTGGTCTGACAGTTACCAATGCTTAATCAGTGAGGCACCTATCTCAGCGATCTGTCTATTTCGTTC
ATCCATAGTTGCCTGACTCCCCGTCGTGTAGATAACTACGATACGGGAGGGCTTACCATCTGGCCCCAGT
GCTGCAATGATACCGCGAGACCCACGCTCACCGGCTCCAGATTTATCAGCAATAAACCAGCCAGCCGGAA
GGGCCGAGCGCAGAAGTGGTCCTGCAACTTTATCCGCCTCCATCCAGTCTATTAATTGTTGCCGGGAAGC
TAGAGTAAGTAGTTCGCCAGTTAATAGTTTGCGCAACGTTGTTGCCATTGCTACAGGCATCGTGGTGTCA
CGCTCGTCGTTTGGTATGGCTTCATTCAGCTCCGGTTCCCAACGATCAAGGCGAGTTACATGATCCCCCA
TGTTGTGCAAAAAAGCGGTTAGCTCCTTCGGTCCTCCGATCGTTGTCAGAAGTAAGTTGGCCGCAGTGTT
ATCACTCATGGTTATGGCAGCACTGCATAATTCTCTTACTGTCATGCCATCCGTAAGATGCTTTTCTGTG
ACTGGTGAGTACTCAACCAAGTCATTCTGAGAATAGTGTATGCGGCGACCGAGTTGCTCTTGCCCGGCGT
CAATACGGGATAATACCGCGCCACATAGCAGAACTTTAAAAGTGCTCATCATTGGAAAACGTTCTTCGGG
GCGAAAACTCTCAAGGATCTTACCGCTGTTGAGATCCAGTTCGATGTAACCCACTCGTGCACCCAACTGA
TCTTCAGCATCTTTTACTTTCACCAGCGTTTCTGGGTGAGCAAAAACAGGAAGGCAAAATGCCGCAAAAA
AGGGAATAAGGGCGACACGGAAATGTTGAATACTCATACTCTTCCTTTTTCAATATTATTGAAGCATTTA
TCAGGGTTATTGTCTCATGAGCGGATACATATTTGAATGTATTTAGAAAAATAAACAAATAGGGGTTCCG
CGCACATTTCCCCGAAAAGTGCCACCTAAATTGTAAGCGTTAATATTTTGTTAAAATTCGCGTTAAATTT
TTGTTAAATCAGCTCATTTTTTAACCAATAGGCCGAAATCGGCAAAATCCCTTATAAATCAAAAGAATAG
ACCGAGATAGGGT
[37 nt withheld, positions 6314-6350]
AAAGAACGTGGACTCCAACGTCAAAGG
[49 nt withheld, positions 6378-6426]
T
[91 nt withheld, positions 6428-6518]
G
[124 nt withheld, positions 6520-6643]
CCCATTCGCCATTCAGGCTGCGCAACTGTTGGGAAGGGCGATCGGTGCGGGCCTCTTCGCTATTACGCCA
GCTGCGCGCTCGCTCGCTCACTGAGGCCGCCCGGGCAAAGCCCGGGCGTCGGGCGACCTTTGGTCGCCCG
GCCTCAGTGAGCGAGCGAGCGCGCAGAGAGGGAGTGGCCAACTCCATCACTAGGGGTTCCTTGTAGTTAA
TGATTAACCCGCCATGCTACTTATCTACGTAGCCATGCTCTAGGAAGAGTA
